>Addgene plasmid #206085 | Cav2.2 W391A pcDNA3 | addgene full sequence | sequence record 412225 | Addgene NGS Result
TTTCCATAGGCTCCGCCCCCCTGACGAGCATCACAAAAATCGACGCTCAAGTCAGAGGTGGCGAAACCCG
ACAGGACTATAAAGATACCAGGCGTTTCCCCCTGGAAGCTCCCTCGTGCGCTCTCCTGTTCCGACCCTGC
CGCTTACCGGATACCTGTCCGCCTTTCTCCCTTCGGGAAGCGTGGCGCTTTCTCATAGCTCACGCTGTAG
GTATCTCAGTTCGGTGTAGGTCGTTCGCTCCAAGCTGGGCTGTGTGCACGAACCCCCCGTTCAGCCCGAC
CGCTGCGCCTTATCCGGTAACTATCGTCTTGAGTCCAACCCGGTAAGACACGACTTATCGCCACTGGCAG
CAGCCACTGGTAACAGGATTAGCAGAGCGAGGTATGTAGGCGGTGCTACAGAGTTCTTGAAGTGGTGGCC
TAACTACGGCTACACTAGAAGAACAGTATTTGGTATCTGCGCTCTGCTGAAGCCAGTTACCTTCGGAAAA
AGAGTTGGTAGCTCTTGATCCGGCAAACAAACCACCGCTGGTAGCGGTGGTTTTTTTGTTTGCAAGCAGC
AGATTACGCGCAGAAAAAAAGGATCTCAAGAAGATCCTTTGATCTTTTCTACGGGGTCTGACGCTCAGTG
GAACGAAAACTCACGTTAAGGGATTTTGGTCATGAGATTATCAAAAAGGATCTTCACCTAGATCCTTTTA
AATTAAAAATGAAGTTTTAAATCAATCTAAAGTATATATGAGTAAACTTGGTCTGACAGTTACCAATGCT
TAATCAGTGAGGCACCTATCTCAGCGATCTGTCTATTTCGTTCATCCATAGTTGCCTGACTCCCCGTCGT
GTAGATAACTACGATACGGGAGGGCTTACCATCTGGCCCCAGTGCTGCAATGATACCGCGAGACCCACGC
TCACCGGCTCCAGATTTATCAGCAATAAACCAGCCAGCCGGAAGGGCCGAGCGCAGAAGTGGTCCTGCAA
CTTTATCCGCCTCCATCCAGTCTATTAATTGTTGCCGGGAAGCTAGAGTAAGTAGTTCGCCAGTTAATAG
TTTGCGCAACGTTGTTGCCATTGCTACAGGCATCGTGGTGTCACGCTCGTCGTTTGGTATGGCTTCATTC
AGCTCCGGTTCCCAACGATCAAGGCGAGTTACATGATCCCCCATGTTGTGCAAAAAAGCGGTTAGCTCCT
TCGGTCCTCCGATCGTTGTCAGAAGTAAGTTGGCCGCAGTGTTATCACTCATGGTTATGGCAGCACTGCA
TAATTCTCTTACTGTCATGCCATCCGTAAGATGCTTTTCTGTGACTGGTGAGTACTCAACCAAGTCATTC
TGAGAATAGTGTATGCGGCGACCGAGTTGCTCTTGCCCGGCGTCAATACGGGATAATACCGCGCCACATA
GCAGAACTTTAAAAGTGCTCATCATTGGAAAACGTTCTTCGGGGCGAAAACTCTCAAGGATCTTACCGCT
GTTGAGATCCAGTTCGATGTAACCCACTCGTGCACCCAACTGATCTTCAGCATCTTTTACTTTCACCAGC
GTTTCTGGGTGAGCAAAAACAGGAAGGCAAAATGCCGCAAAAAAGGGAATAAGGGCGACACGGAAATGTT
GAATACTCATACTCTTCCTTTTTCAATATTATTGAAGCATTTATCAGGGTTATTGTCTCATGAGCGGATA
CATATTTGAATGTATTTAGAAAAATAAACAAATAGGGGTTCCGCGCACATTTCCCCGAAAAGTGCCACCT
GACGTCGACGGATCGGGAGATCTCCCGATCCCCTATGGTGCACTCTCAGTACAATCTGCTCTGATGCCGC
ATAGTTAAGCCAGTATCTGCTCCCTGCTTGTGTGTTGGAGGTCGCTGAGTAGTGCGCGAGCAAAATTTAA
GCTACAACAAGGCAAGGCTTGACCGACAATTGCATGAAGAATCTGCTTAGGGTTAGGCGTTTTGCGCTGC
TTCGCGATGTACGGGCCAGATATACGCGTTGACATTGATTATTGACTAGTTATTAATAGTAATCAATTAC
GGGGTCATTAGTTCATAGCCCATATATGGAGTTCCGCGTTACATAACTTACGGTAAATGGCCCGCCTGGC
TGACCGCCCAACGACCCCCGCCCATTGACGTCAATAATGACGTATGTTCCCATAGTAACGCCAATAGGGA
CTTTCCATTGACGTCAATGGGTGGAGTATTTACGGTAAACTGCCCACTTGGCAGTACATCAAGTGTATCA
TATGCCAAGTACGCCCCCTATTGACGTCAATGACGGTAAATGGCCCGCCTGGCATTATGCCCAGTACATG
ACCTTATGGGACTTTCCTACTTGGCAGTACATCTACGTATTAGTCATCGCTATTACCATGGTGATGCGGT
TTTGGCAGTACATCAATGGGCGTGGATAGCGGTTTGACTCACGGGGATTTCCAAGTCTCCACCCCATTGA
CGTCAATGGGAGTTTGTTTTGGCACCAAAATCAACGGGACTTTCCAAAATGTCGTAACAACTCCGCCCCA
TTGACGCAAATGGGCGGTAGGCGTGTACGGTGGGAGGTCTATATAAGCAGAGCTCTCTGGCTAACTAGAG
AACCCACTGCTTACTGGCTTATCGAAATTAATACGACTCACTATAGGGAGACCCAAGCTTGGTACCGAGC
TCGGATCCACTAGTAACGGCCGCCAGTGTGCTGGAATTCCTCGAGGGTACCGGGCCCCCCCTCGAGGTCG
AAGCTTGATCATGGTCCGCTTCGGGGACGAGCTGGGCGGCCGCTATGGGGGCGCGGGCGGCGCGGAGCGG
GCCCGGGGCGGCGGGGCCGGCGGGGCTGGCGGCCCGGGCCCCGGGGGGCTGCCGCCGGGCCAGCGGGTCC
TCTACAAACAGTCGATCGCGCAGCGCGCGCGGACCATGGCGCTGTACAACCCCATCCCGGTCAAGCAGAA
CTGCTTCACCGTCAACCGCTCGCTCTTCGTCTTCAGCGAGGACAACGTCGTCCGCAAATACGCCAAGCGC
ATCACCGAGTGGCCTCCGTTCGAGTACATGATCCTGGCCACCATCATCGCCAACTGCATCGTGCTGGCCC
TGGAGCAGCACCTCCCTGACGGGGACAAGACGCCTATGTCCGAGCGCCTGGATGACACCGAGCCCTACTT
CATTGGGATCTTCTGCTTCGAGGCGGGGATCAAGATCCTGGCCCTGGGCTTTGTTCTGCACAAGGGCTCC
TATCTGCGGAACGGCTGGAACGTCATGGACTTCGTGGTAGTCCTCACGGGGATTCTTGCCACAGCCGGAA
CCGACTTCGACCTGCGAACGCTGAGGGCTGTGCGTGTGCTAAGGCCCCTGAAGCTGGTGTCTGGGATTCC
GAGCTTGCAGGTGGTGCTCAAGTCCATCATGAAGGCCATGGTCCCGCTGCTGCAGATCGGGCTGCTGCTC
TTCTTCGCCATCCTCATGTTTGCCATCATCGGCCTCGAGTTCTACATGGGCAAGTTCCACAAGGCCTGCT
TCCCCAACAGCACAGACCCAGATCCCGTGGGTGACTTCCCCTGTGGCAAGGAGGCCCCGGCCCGGCTCTG
TGAGGGAGACACGGAGTGCCGGGAGTACTGGGCCGGACCCAACTTTGGTATCACCAACTTTGACAACATC
CTGTTTGCCATCTTGACCGTGTTCCAGTGCATCACCATGGAGGGCTGGACTGACATCCTCTACAATACAA
ACGATGCAGCCGGCAACACGTGGAACTGGCTCTACTTCATCCCTCTCATCATCATCGGCTCCTTCTTCAT
GCTCAACCTGGTGCTGGGTGTGCTCTCAGGAGAGTTTGCTAAGGAGCGCGAGAGAGTGGAGAACCGCCGC
GCCTTCCTGAAGCTCCGGCGGCAGCAGCAGATTGAGCGGGAGCTCAACGGGTACCTGGAGGCGATCTTCA
AGGCTGAGGAAGTCATGCTGGCTGAGGAGGACAGGAACGCAGAGGAGAAGTCCCCTCTGGATGCAGTGTT
GAAGAGAGCAGCTGCCAAGAAGAGCAGAAGCGACCTGATCCAGGCCGAGGAGGGGGAGGGCCGGCTCACA
GGCCTCTGTGCTCCCGGTTCCCCGTTCGCCCGTGCCAGCCTGAAAAGCGGGAAGACGGAGAGCTCGTCGT
ACTTCCGGAGGAAGGAGAAGATGTTCCGCTTCTTCATCCGGCGCATGGTGAAGGCACAGAGCTTCTACTG
GACGGTGCTGTGTGTGGTGGCACTGAACACACTGTGCGTGGCCATGGTGCACTACAACCAGCCGCAGCGG
CTCACCACGGCATTGTACTTTGCAGAGTTTGTTTTCCTGGGTCTCTTCCTCACAGAGATGTCCCTGAAGA
TGTATGGCCTGGGGCCCAGGAGCTACTTCCGGTCCTCCTTCAACTGTTTTGACTTTGGGGTCATCGTGGG
CAGTATCTTTGAAGTGGTCTGGGCTGCTGTCAAGCCAGGGACCTCCTTCGGGATCAGTGTTCTGCGGGCT
CTGCGCTTACTGAGAATCTTCAAGGTCACCAAATACTGGAACTCCCTACGGAACCTGGTGGTGTCTCTGC
TCAACTCCATGAAGTCCATCATCAGCCTCCTCTTCCTGCTCTTCCTGTTCATTGTTGTCTTTGCTCTGCT
GGGGATGCAGCTGTTTGGAGGCCAGTTCAACTTTAAAGACGAGACCCCAACGACCAACTTTGACACCTTC
CCTGCTGCTATCCTCACCGTCTTCCAGATCCTGACCGGAGAGGACTGGAATGCGGTCATGTACCACGGGA
TCGAGTCGCAAGGTGGCGTCAGCAGAGGAATGTTCTCCTCCTTCTACTTCATTGTCCTCACTCTGTTTGG
GAACTACACCCTGCTGAATGTCTTCCTGGCCATTGCTGTGGACAACCTTGCCAATGCTCAGGAGCTGACC
AAGGATGAAGAGGAGATGGAAGAAGCAGCCAATCAGAAACTCGCCTTGCAGAAGGCCAAGGAAGTGGCTG
AAGTCAGCCCCATGTCTGCTGCGAACATCTCCATTGCCGCCAGGCAGCAGAACTCGGCCAAAGCGCGCTC
GGTGTGGGAGCAGCGAGCCAGCCAGCTGCGGCTGCAGAACCTGAGGGCCAGCTGCGAGGCGCTGTACAGC
GAGATGGACCCCGAGGAGAGGCTGCGCTACGCCACCGCGCGCCACCTGCGGCCCGACGTGAAGACGCACC
TGGACCGGCCGCTGGTGGTTGAGCCCGGCCGCGACGCTCCGCGGGGCCCCCCGGGGGGGAAGTCCCGGCC
GGATGGCTCGGAGGCCCCCGAGGGTGCGGATCCCCCGCGCAGGCATCACCGGCACCGAGACAAGGACAAG
GCTCCCGCCACGGTCCCCTCGGCGGGGGAACAGGACAGAGCCGAAGCTCTGAGGGCAGAGGGCGGGGAGC
TGGGGCCCCGCGAGGAGCGGGGGCGGCCACGCCGCAGCCGCAGCAAGGAGGCCCCGGGCGCCCCGGAGGT
GCGCAGCGATCGCGGCCGTGGCCCGTGTCCTGAAGGTGGTCGGCGCCACCACCGGCGCGGGTCACCGGAG
GAGGCAGCTGAGAGGGAGCCCCGCCGCCACCGCGCGCACCGGCACGGGCCCGACCCGGGCAAGGAGGGCC
CAGCGTCCGGGACCAGGGGCGAGCGGCGCGCACGACACCGCACGGGCCCCCGGGCGTGCCCCCGGGAGGC
TGAGAGCAGCGAGGAGCCTGCGCGGCGGCACCGGGCTCGGCACAAGGCGCCGCCCACCCAGGAGACCGCG
GAGAAGGACAAGGAGGCTGCCGAGAAGGGGGGCGAGGCCACGGAGGCCGAGAAGGACAAGGAGGCTCGGA
ACCACCAGCCCAAGGAGCTGCCCTGTGACCTGGAGGCCATCGGCATGCTGGGAGTGGGCGCTGTGCATAC
GCTGCCCAGCACCTGTCTGCAGAAGGTGGAGGAGCAGCCAGAGGATGCGGACAACCAGCGGAACGTCACC
CGCATGGGTAGTCAGCCCCCGGACACCAGCACCACTGTGCACATTCCTGTGACGCTGACCGGCCCCCCCG
GGGAGACCACGGTAGTGCCCAGTGGAAACGTGGACCTGGAAAGTCAAGCAGAGGGGAAGAAGGAGGTGGA
AACCAGCGATGTGATGAGGAGCGGCCCTCGGCCCATTGTCCCGTACAGTTCCATGTTCTGTTTAAGCCCA
ACCAACCTGCTGCGCCGCTGCTGCCACTACATTGTGACCATGCGATACTTCGAGATGGTCATCCTCGTGG
TCATCGCCCTGAGCAGCATCGCCCTGGCTGCCGAGGACCCCGTGAGAACAGACTCTCCCAGGAATAATGC
TCTGAAGTACATGGACTACATCTTCACAGGCGTCTTCACCTTCGAGATGGTGATAAAGATGATCGATTTG
GGACTGCTGCTACACCCTGGAGCCTATTTCCGGGATCTGTGGAACATTCTGGACTTCATTGTGGTCAGTG
GGGCCCTGGTGGCATTTGCTTTCTCAGGATCCAAAGGGAAAGACATCAGCACCATCAAATCCCTGAGAGT
CCTGCGTGTGCTGCGGCCACTCAAGACCATCAAGCGGCTGCCCAAGCTCAAGGCCGTGTTTGACTGTGTG
GTGAACTCACTGAAAAACGTCCTCAACATCCTGATCGTCTACATGCTCTTCATGTTCATCTTTGCCGTCA
TTGCCGTGCAGCTCTTCAAAGGGAAGTTCTTCTACTGCACGGACGAATCCAAGGAGCTGGAGCGTGACTG
CAGGGGTCAGTATTTGGATTATGAGAAGGAGGAAGTGGAAGCTCAACCGAGGCAGTGGAAGAAATATGAC
TTCCACTATGACAACGTGCTCTGGGCTCTGCTAACGCTCTTCACGGTGTCCACAGGGGAAGGGTGGCCCA
TGGTGCTGAAACACTCTGTGGATGCCACCTACGAGGAGCAGGGCCCGAGCCCCGGGTACCGCATGGAGCT
CTCCATCTTCTACGTGGTCTACTTTGTGGTCTTTCCCTTCTTCTTTGTCAACATCTTCGTGGCCTTGATC
ATCATCACCTTCCAGGAGCAGGGGGACAAGGTGATGTCCGAGTGCAGCCTGGAGAAGAACGAGAGGGCTT
GCATCGACTTTGCCATCAGCGCCAGACCCCTGACGCGGTACATGCCCCAGAACAAGCAGTCGTTCCAGTA
TAAGACGTGGACGTTCGTGGTGTCCCCACCTTTTGAGTACTTCATCATGGCTATGATCGCCCTCAACACT
GTGGTGCTGATGATGAAGTTCTACGATGCGCCGTACGAGTATGAGCTAATGCTGAAATGCCTGAACATCG
TGTTCACGTCCATGTTCTCCATGGAGTGTGTGCTGAAGATCATCGCCTTCGGGGTGCTGAACTATTTCAG
AGATGCCTGGAATGTCTTTGACTTTGTCACGGTGTTGGGAAGTATTACTGATATTTTGGTAACAGAGATT
GCGAACAACTTCATCAACCTCAGCTTCCTGCGCCTGTTCCGGGCCGCGCGGCTCATCAAGCTGCTGCGCC
AGGGCTACACCATCCGCATCCTGCTTTGGACCTTCGTGCAGTCCTTCAAGGCGCTGCCCTACGTGTGTCT
CCTCATCGCCATGCTCTTCTTCATCTACGCCATCATTGGCATGCAGGTTTTTGGGAACATCGCCCTGGAC
GATGACACCAGCATCAACAGGCACAATAACTTCCGGACGTTTCTGCAGGCCTTGATGTTGCTGTTCAGGA
GCGCCACGGGGGAGGCCTGGCACGAGATAATGCTGTCGTGCCTCAGCAGCCGGGCCTGCGACGAGCACTC
CAATGCCAGCGAGTGCGGCAGCGACTTTGCCTACTTTTACTTCGTCTCCTTCATCTTCCTCTGCTCCTTT
CTGATGTTGAACCTCTTTGTGGCTGTGATCATGGACAATTTTGAGTACCTTACACGGGACTCTTCCATCT
TAGGGCCTCACCACCTGGATGAGTTCATCCGGGTCTGGGCTGAATACGACCCGGCCGCGTGTGGGCGCAT
CAGTTACAGTGACATGTTTGAGATGCTGAAGCACATGTCCCCACCCCTGGGGCTGGGGAAGAAGTGCCCT
GCTCGAGTCGCGTACAAGCGCCTGGTCCGCATGAACATGCCCATCTCCAGTGAGGACATGACGGTGCACT
TCACATCCACGCTGATGGCTCTCATTCGGACAGCGCTGGACATCAAGCTGGCACCAGCTGGGACCAAGCA
GCACCAGTGCGACGCAGAGCTGAGGAAGGAGATTTCCTGTGTGTGGGCCAATCTGCCCCAGAAGACCCTG
GACTTACTGGTACCACCCCATAAGCCTGACGAGATGACGGTGGGCAAAGTCTATGCAGCTCTGATGATCT
TCGACTTCTACAAACAGAACAAAACCAGCAGAGACCAGACTCAGCAAGCCCCCGGAGGCCTGTCCCAGCT
GGGCCCCGTGTCCCTGTTCCACCCGCTGAAGGCCACGCTGGAGCAGACTCAGCCGGCGCTGCGTGGAGCC
CGGGCTTTCCTGCGGCAGAAGAGTTCTGCCTCCCTGAGCAACGGCGGGGCCGTACAAACCCAGGAGAGCG
GCATCAAGGAATCGGTTTCTTGGGGCACTCAGAGGACCCAGGATGTGCTTTGCGAGGCCAGGGCACCCCT
GGAGCGGGGCCACTCAGCTGAGATCCCAGTCGGGCAGCCTGGGACACTGGCTGTAGATGTCCAGATGCAG
AACATGACTCTGAGTGGCCCTGACGCCGAGCCGCAGCCAGGGCTGGAGAGCCAGGGCCGAGCCGCCTCCA
TGCCCCGCCTGGCCGCAGAAACACAGCCCGCGCCTGACGCCAGCCCCATGAAGCGCTCCATCTCCACGCT
GGCCCCGCGCCCCCACACGGCCCGGCTCGGCAGCACCGCGCTGGACCGCCCAGCCCCCAGCCAGGCCCCG
CACCATCACCACCACCGCTGCCACCGCCGCAGGGACAGGAAGCAGCGGTCCCTGGAGAAGGGTCCCAGCC
TGTCTGCTGACACAGATGGGGCCCCCGACAGCACGGTGGGGCCAGGACTGCCCACGGGGGAGGGCCCCCC
CGGCTGCAGGCGGGAGCGGGAGCGCAGGCAGGAGCGGGGCCGGTCCCAGGAGCGGAGGCAGCCCTCGTCC
TCCTCCTCGGAGAAGCATCGCTTCTACTCCTGTGACCGCTTCGGGGGCCGCGAACCCCCACAGCCCAAGC
CCTCCCTCAGTAGTCACCCCACGTCGCCGACGGCCGGGCAGGAGCCGGGACCCCACCCGCAGGGGAGTGG
TTCGGTTCACGGGAGCCCCCTGCTGTCCACATCTGGTGCTAGCACCCCGGGCCGGGGGCGGAGGCAGCTC
CCCCAGACCCCCTTGACCCCCCGCCCCAGCGTCACCTACAAGACGGCCAACTCCTCGCCTGTCCACTTCG
CCGGGGCACCGAGCGGCCTCCCCGCCTTCTCCCCCGGCCGGCTCAGCCGGGGCCTCTCAGAACACAACGC
CCTGCTGCAGAGGGACCCGCTCAGCCGGCCCCTGGCGCCCGGCTCGCGCATCGGCTCCGACCCCTACCTG
GGGCAGCGGCTGGACAGCGAGGCGCCCGCCCGTGCCCTGCCCGAGGACGCGCCCGCCTTTGAGGAGACCG
CGGCCAGCAACTCGGGCCGCTCCTCCCGGACCTCGTACGTGTCCTCACTGACCTCGCAGCCCCCGCCGCT
GCGCCGCGTGCCCAACGGCTACCACTGCACTCTGGGGCTGGGCGGGGGCGGCCGGGCGCGGCGCGGCTGC
CACCACCCCGACCGCGACCGCCGGTGCTAGACTAGTTCTAGCAAGCTTCGACGAATTCTGCAGATATCCA
TCACACTGGCGGCCGCTCGAGCATGCATCTAGAGGGCCCTATTCTATAGTGTCACCTAAATGCTAGAGCT
CGCTGATCAGCCTCGACTGTGCCTTCTAGTTGCCAGCCATCTGTTGTTTGCCCCTCCCCCGTGCCTTCCT
TGACCCTGGAAGGTGCCACTCCCACTGTCCTTTCCTAATAAAATGAGGAAATTGCATCGCATTGTCTGAG
TAGGTGTCATTCTATTCTGGGGGGTGGGGTGGGGCAGGACAGCAAGGGGGAGGATTGGGAAGACAATAGC
AGGCATGCTGGGGATGCGGTGGGCTCTATGGCTTCTGAGGCGGAAAGAACCAGCTGGGGCTCTAGGGGGT
ATCCCC
[124 nt withheld, positions 10157-10280]
C
[91 nt withheld, positions 10282-10372]
A
[49 nt withheld, positions 10374-10422]
CCTTTGACGTTGGAGTCCACGTTCTTT
[37 nt withheld, positions 10450-10486]
ACCCTATCTCGGTCTATTCTTTTGATTTATAAGGGATTTTGCCGATTTCGGCCTATTGGTTAAAAAATGA
GCTGATTTAACAAAAATTTAACGCGAATTAATTCTGTGGAATGTGTGTCAGTTAGGGTGTGGAAAGTCCC
CAGGCTCCCCAGCAGGCAGAAGTATGCAAAGCATGCATCTCAATTAGTCAGCAACCAGGTGTGGAAAGTC
CCCAGGCTCCCCAGCAGGCAGAAGTATGCAAAGCATGCATCTCAATTAGTCAGCAACCATAGTCCCGCCC
CTAACTCCGCCCATCCCGCCCCTAACTCCGCCCAGTTCCGCCCATTCTCCGCCCCATGGCTGACTAATTT
TTTTTATTTATGCAGAGGCCGAGGCCGCCTCTGCCTCTGAGCTATTCCAGAAGTAGTGAGGAGGCTTTTT
TGGAGGCCTAGGCTTTTGCAAAAAGCTCCCGGGAGCTTGTATATCCATTTTCGGATCTGATCAAGAGACA
GGATGAGGATCGTTTCGCATGATTGAACAAGATGGATTGCACGCAGGTTCTCCGGCCGCTTGGGTGGAGA
GGCTATTCGGCTATGACTGGGCACAACAGACAATCGGCTGCTCTGATGCCGCCGTGTTCCGGCTGTCAGC
GCAGGGGCGCCCGGTTCTTTTTGTCAAGACCGACCTGTCCGGTGCCCTGAATGAACTGCAGGACGAGGCA
GCGCGGCTATCGTGGCTGGCCACGACGGGCGTTCCTTGCGCAGCTGTGCTCGACGTTGTCACTGAAGCGG
GAAGGGACTGGCTGCTATTGGGCGAAGTGCCGGGGCAGGATCTCCTGTCATCTCACCTTGCTCCTGCCGA
GAAAGTATCCATCATGGCTGATGCAATGCGGCGGCTGCATACGCTTGATCCGGCTACCTGCCCATTCGAC
CACCAAGCGAAACATCGCATCGAGCGAGCACGTACTCGGATGGAAGCCGGTCTTGTCGATCAGGATGATC
TGGACGAAGAGCATCAGGGGCTCGCGCCAGCCGAACTGTTCGCCAGGCTCAAGGCGCGCATGCCCGACGG
CGAGGATCTCGTCGTGACCCATGGCGATGCCTGCTTGCCGAATATCATGGTGGAAAATGGCCGCTTTTCT
GGATTCATCGACTGTGGCCGGCTGGGTGTGGCGGACCGCTATCAGGACATAGCGTTGGCTACCCGTGATA
TTGCTGAAGAGCTTGGCGGCGAATGGGCTGACCGCTTCCTCGTGCTTTACGGTATCGCCGCTCCCGATTC
GCAGCGCATCGCCTTCTATCGCCTTCTTGACGAGTTCTTCTGAGCGGGACTCTGGGGTTCGAAATGACCG
ACCAAGCGACGCCCAACCTGCCATCACGAGATTTCGATTCCACCGCCGCCTTCTATGAAAGGTTGGGCTT
CGGAATCGTTTTCCGGGACGCCGGCTGGATGATCCTCCAGCGCGGGGATCTCATGCTGGAGTTCTTCGCC
CACCCCAACTTGTTTATTGCAGCTTATAATGGTTACAAATAAAGCAATAGCATCACAAATTTCACAAATA
AAGCATTTTTTTCACTGCATTCTAGTTGTGGTTTGTCCAAACTCATCAATGTATCTTATCATGTCTGTAT
ACCGTCGACCTCTAGCTAGAGCTTGGCGTAATCATGGTCATAGCTGTTTCCTGTGTGAAATTGTTATCCG
CTCACAATTCCACACAACATACGAGCCGGAAGCATAAAGTGTAAAGCCTGGGGTGCCTAATGAGTGAGCT
AACTCACATTAATTGCGTTGCGCTCACTGCCCGCTTTCCAGTCGGGAAACCTGTCGTGCCAGCTGCATTA
ATGAATCGGCCAACGCGCGGGGAGAGGCGGTTTGCGTATTGGGCGCTCTTCCGCTTCCTCGCTCACTGAC
TCGCTGCGCTCGGTCGTTCGGCTGCGGCGAGCGGTATCAGCTCACTCAAAGGCGGTAATACGGTTATCCA
CAGAATCAGGGGATAACGCAGGAAAGAACATGTGAGCAAAAGGCCAGCAAAAGGCCAGGAACCGTAAAAA
GGCCGCGTTGCTGGCGTT
Features (pLannotate 1.2.2; 23 found; start..end, strand, type, name):
      1..589     -  rep_origin     ori: high-copy-number ColE1/pMB1/pBR322/pUC origin of replication
    760..1620    -  CDS            AmpR: β-lactamase; bla; confers resistance to ampicillin, carbenicillin, and related antibiotics
   1621..1725    -  promoter       AmpR promoter: bla
   1784..1836    -  misc_feature   bom (fragment): basis of mobility region from pBR322
   1991..2370    +  enhancer       CMV enhancer: human cytomegalovirus immediate early enhancer
   2371..2574    +  promoter       CMV promoter: human cytomegalovirus (CMV) immediate early promoter
   2570..2603    +  LTR            5' LTR (truncated) (fragment): truncated 5' long terminal repeat (LTR) from HIV-1
   2619..2637    +  promoter       T7 promoter: promoter for bacteriophage T7 RNA polymerase
   2706..2731    -  misc_feature   MCS (fragment): pBluescript multiple cloning site
   2741..9757    +  CDS            CACNA1B: CAC1B_RABIT - Also known as CACH5, CACNL1A5. Experimental evidence at protein level: Swiss-Prot protein existence level 1. Voltage-sensitive calcium channels (VSCC) mediate the entry of calcium ions into excitable cells and are also involved in a variety of calcium-dependent processes, including muscle contraction, hormone or neurotransmitter release, gene expression, cell motility, cell division and cell death. The isoform alpha-1B gives rise to N-type calcium currents. N-type calcium channels belong to the 'high-voltage activated' (HVA) group and are specifically blocked by omega-conotoxin-
   9843..9861    -  promoter       SP6 promoter: promoter for bacteriophage SP6 RNA polymerase
   9887..10111   +  polyA_signal   bGH poly(A) signal: bovine growth hormone polyadenylation signal
  10115..10136   +  promoter       SV40 promoter (fragment): SV40 enhancer and early promoter
  10157..10585   +  rep_origin     f1 ori (sequence partly withheld): f1 bacteriophage origin of replication; arrow indicates direction of (+) strand synthesis
  10599..10928   +  promoter       SV40 promoter: SV40 enhancer and early promoter
  10995..11786   +  CDS            neo: KKA2_KLEPN - Also known as kan, nptII. Experimental evidence at protein level: Swiss-Prot protein existence level 1. Resistance to kanamycin, neomycin, paromomycin, ribostamycin, butirosin and gentamicin B. From Klebsiella pneumoniae.
  11810..11968   +  CDS            ble (fragment): BLE_KLEPN - Experimental evidence at protein level: Swiss-Prot protein existence level 1. Binding protein with a strong affinity to the bleomycin family of antibiotics. Binds to CL990; an antimitotic-antibiotic compound. From Klebsiella pneumoniae.
  11963..12084   +  polyA_signal   SV40 poly(A) signal: SV40 polyadenylation signal
  12155..12177   -  protein_bind   lac operator (fragment): The lac repressor binds to the lac operator to inhibit transcription in E. coli. This inhibition can be relieved by adding lactose or isopropyl-β-D-thiogalactopyranoside (IPTG). lac repressor encoded by lacI
  12181..12211   -  promoter       lac promoter: promoter for the E. coli lac operon
  12226..12247   -  protein_bind   CAP binding site: CAP binding activates transcription in the presence of cAMP. E. coli catabolite activator protein
  12260..12352   -  CDS            lacI (fragment): lac repressor; lacI; The lac repressor binds to the lac operator to inhibit transcription in E. coli. This inhibition can be relieved by adding lactose or isopropyl-β-D-thiogalactopyranoside (IPTG).
  12354..12487   -  rep_origin     RSF ori (fragment): Plasmids containing the RSF 1030 origin of replication can be propagated in E. coli cells that contain additional plasmids with compatible origins.
