[The description below was written by a language model from this plasmid's Addgene catalogue record and pLannotate feature annotations shown in this document.]
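Description:
Cav2.2 W391A pcDNA3 is a mammalian expression plasmid built on the pcDNA3 backbone that carries the rabbit CACNA1B cDNA, encoding the pore-forming alpha1B subunit of the N-type voltage-gated calcium channel Cav2.2. The roughly 7 kb coding sequence makes up more than half of the 12.5 kb construct. It sits downstream of the human cytomegalovirus immediate early enhancer and promoter and is followed by the bovine growth hormone polyadenylation signal, an arrangement that gives strong constitutive expression in transfected mammalian cells. T7 and SP6 phage promoters flank the insert and can serve for in vitro transcription or as sequencing primer sites. No epitope tag or reporter is annotated. The depositor notes that the 5' end of the cDNA is very GC rich.

The channel carries a W391A substitution in the alpha-interaction domain (AID) of the intracellular loop linking domains I and II. According to the record, replacing this tryptophan prevents binding of auxiliary beta subunits. The construct is therefore suited to comparison with the wild-type channel when studying how beta subunits affect Cav2.2 and its voltage-dependent properties.

In E. coli the plasmid is maintained through a high-copy ColE1/pUC-type origin and selected with ampicillin via the beta-lactamase gene. An f1 origin is also present. An SV40 early promoter drives a neomycin phosphotransferase cassette terminated by the SV40 poly(A) signal, which permits G418 selection of stable mammalian lines. Several short annotated fragments (HIV-1 LTR, ble, lac elements, RSF origin) are probably backbone remnants or chance sequence matches rather than functional parts.
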