Addgene plasmid #206085: Cav2.2 W391A pcDNA3
Purpose: expression of rabbit Cav2.2 calcium channel with a mutation (W391A) in the ?1-interacting domain (AID) in the I-II loop of Cav2.2 that prevents Beta subunit binding
Depositing lab: Annette Dolphin. Depositing organization: University College London. Publication: Interaction via a key tryptophan in the I-II linker of N-type calcium channels is required for beta1 but not for palmitoylated beta2, implicating an additional binding site in the regulation of channel voltage-dependent properties. Leroy J, Richards MW, Butcher AJ, Nieto-Rostro M, Pratt WS, Davies A, Dolphin AC. J Neurosci. 2005 Jul 27;25(30):6984-96. 10.1523/JNEUROSCI.1137-05.2005 PubMed 16049174.
Backbone
  Vector backbone: pcDNA3
  Backbone manufacturer: Invitrogen Life Technologies
  Backbone size w/o insert (bp): 5446
  Vector type: Mammalian Expression
Growth in bacteria
  Bacterial resistance: Ampicillin, 100 μg/mL
  Growth temperature: 37°C
  Growth strain: DH5alpha
  Copy number: High Copy
Gene/Insert
  Gene/Insert name: cacna1b (alt name: Cav2.2 alpha1B)
  Species: O. cuniculus (rabbit)
  Insert size (bp): 7094
  Mutation: W391A
  Entrez Gene: CACNA1B
  Promoter: CMV
  Cloning method: Restriction Enzyme; 5′ cloning site unknown (unknown if destroyed)
  Sequencing primers: 5′ CTGGCTAACTAGAGAACC; 3′ GCATTTAGGTGACACTATAG
Resource information
  A portion of this plasmid was derived from a plasmid made by: Yasuo Mori
Terms and licenses: Academic/Nonprofit Terms; Industry Terms: Not Available to Industry
Depositor comments: 5' end of Cav2.2 DNA is very GC rich
How to cite: Cav2.2 W391A pcDNA3 was a gift from Annette Dolphin (Addgene plasmid # 206085 ; http://n2t.net/addgene:206085 ; RRID:Addgene_206085)
